Addgene plasmid #237190: TGFBR1-NanoLuc Fusion Vector
Purpose: Express TGFBR1-NanoLuc(R) Fusion Protein in Mammalian Cells under a CMV promoter
Depositing lab: Promega Corporation.
Backbone
  Vector backbone: pFC32K-low Nluc CMV-Hygro Flexi(R) Vector
  Vector type: Mammalian Expression
Growth in bacteria
  Bacterial resistance: Kanamycin, 50 μg/mL
  Growth temperature: 37°C
  Growth strain: DH5alpha
  Copy number: Low Copy
Gene/Insert
  Gene/Insert name: TGFBR1
  Species: H. sapiens (human)
  Entrez Gene: TGFBR1 (a.k.a. AAT5, ACVRLK4, ALK-5, ALK5, ESS1, LDS1, LDS1A, LDS2A, MSSE, SKR4, TBR-i, TBRI, TGFR-1, tbetaR-I)
  Promoter: CMV
  Tag / fusion protein: NanoLuc (R) (C terminal on backbone)
  Cloning method: Other
Terms and licenses: Academic/Nonprofit Terms; Industry Terms
How to cite: TGFBR1-NanoLuc Fusion Vector was a gift from Promega Corporation (Addgene plasmid # 237190 ; http://n2t.net/addgene:237190 ; RRID:Addgene_237190)
