[The description below was written by a language model from this plasmid's Addgene catalogue record and pLannotate feature annotations shown in this document.]
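Description:
TGFBR1-NanoLuc Fusion Vector is a mammalian expression plasmid of about 6.1 kb, built on the pFC32K-low Nluc CMV-Hygro Flexi backbone, that produces human TGFBR1 (ALK5, the TGF-β type I serine/threonine kinase receptor) fused at its C terminus to NanoLuc luciferase. It is maintained in E. coli through a p15A origin, consistent with the catalogue's low-copy designation, and is selected with kanamycin. The resistance gene is neo (nptII). It sits behind tandem SV40 early and EM7 promoters and is followed by a synthetic poly(A) signal, so the same cassette confers kanamycin resistance in bacteria and could in principle allow G418 selection in mammalian cells. Although the backbone name includes "Hygro", the annotated sequence shows no hygromycin resistance gene. Several short annotated fragments (M13 ori, bom, RSF ori, IS1, cer, tet promoter, large T antigen) appear to be backbone remnants or partial matches rather than functional modules.

The expression unit is made up of the CMV immediate-early enhancer and promoter, followed by a chimeric β-globin/immunoglobulin intron that generally improves transcript processing. The TGFBR1 coding sequence comes next, then a short linker, the human codon-optimized Nluc coding sequence, and an SV40 polyadenylation signal. A T7 promoter lies just upstream of the open reading frame, and a partial T7 terminator lies downstream. This is a typical Flexi vector arrangement that can support in vitro transcription or T7-driven expression.

The stated purpose is expression of the TGFBR1-NanoLuc fusion in mammalian cells. The record does not name a specific assay, but small, bright NanoLuc fusions to kinases are commonly used as luminescent donors in bioluminescence resonance energy transfer experiments on ligand binding or target engagement. They are also used to report protein abundance and interactions.
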