Features (pLannotate 1.2.2; 23 found; start..end, strand, type, name):
    140..517     +  enhancer       CMV enhancer: human cytomegalovirus immediate early enhancer
    519..718     +  promoter       CMV promoter: human cytomegalovirus (CMV) immediate early promoter
    857..989     +  intron         chimeric intron: chimera between introns from human β-globin and immunoglobulin heavy chain genes
   1033..1051    +  promoter       T7 promoter: promoter for bacteriophage T7 RNA polymerase
   1065..2573    +  CDS            TGFBR1: TGFR1_HUMAN - Also known as ALK5, SKR4. Experimental evidence at protein level: Swiss-Prot protein existence level 1. Transmembrane serine/threonine kinase forming with the TGF- beta type II serine/threonine kinase receptor, TGFBR2, the non- promiscuous receptor for the TGF-beta cytokines TGFB1, TGFB2 and TGFB3. Transduces the TGFB1, TGFB2 and TGFB3 signal from the cell surface to the cytoplasm and is thus regulating a plethora of physiological and pathological processes including cell cycle arrest in epithelial and hematopoietic cells, control of mesenchymal cell proliferation and differentia
   2595..3107    +  CDS            Nluc: NanoLuc® luciferase human codon-optimized
   3116..3145    +  misc_feature   MCS (fragment): pUC18/19 multiple cloning site
   3152..3201    +  CDS            SET1 (fragment): solubility-enhancement tag derived from T7 phage gene 10B
   3209..3228    +  terminator     T7 terminator (fragment): transcription terminator for bacteriophage T7 RNA polymerase
   3250..3371    -  polyA_signal   SV40 poly(A) signal: SV40 polyadenylation signal
   3394..3462    -  CDS            large T antigen (fragment): large T antigen from SV40 (simian virus 40)
   3467..3499    +  rep_origin     M13 ori (fragment): M13 bacteriophage origin of replication; arrow indicates direction of (+) strand synthesis
   3500..3551    -  misc_feature   bom (fragment): basis of mobility region from pBR322
   3616..3973    +  promoter       SV40 promoter: SV40 enhancer and early promoter
   3988..4035    +  promoter       EM7 promoter: synthetic bacterial promoter&nbsp
   4067..4858    +  CDS            neo: KKA2_KLEPN - Also known as kan, nptII. Experimental evidence at protein level: Swiss-Prot protein existence level 1. Resistance to kanamycin, neomycin, paromomycin, ribostamycin, butirosin and gentamicin B. From Klebsiella pneumoniae.
   4925..4973    +  polyA_signal   poly(A) signal: synthetic polyadenylation signal
   5002..5018    -  promoter       tet promoter (fragment): E. coli promoter for tetracycline efflux protein gene
   5130..5675    +  rep_origin     p15A ori: Plasmids containing the medium-copy-number p15A origin of replication can be propagated in E. coli cells that contain a second plasmid with the ColE1 origin.
   5763..5818    +  rep_origin     RSF ori (fragment): Plasmids containing the RSF 1030 origin of replication can be propagated in E. coli cells that contain additional plasmids with compatible origins.
   5917..5943    -  misc_feature   bom (fragment): basis of mobility region from pBR322
   5937..5984    -  mobile_element IS1 (fragment): prokaryotic transposable element IS1
   5992..6063    +  misc_feature   cer region (fragment): ColE1-derived recombination site that helps to maintain plasmids as monomers
>Addgene plasmid #237190 | TGFBR1-NanoLuc Fusion Vector | addgene full sequence | sequence record 471882 | Addgene NGS Result
TCAATATTGGCCATTAGCCATATTATTCATTGGTTATATAGCATAAATCAATATTGGCTATTGGCCATTG
CATACGTTGTATCTATATCATAATATGTACATTTATATTGGCTCATGTCCAATATGACCGCCATGTTGGC
ATTGATTATTGACTAGTTATTAATAGTAATCAATTACGGGGTCATTAGTTCATAGCCCATATATGGAGTT
CCGCGTTACATAACTTACGGTAAATGGCCCGCCTGGCTGACCGCCCAACGACCCCCGCCCATTGACGTCA
ATAATGACGTATGTTCCCATAGTAACGCCAATAGGGACTTTCCATTGACGTCAATGGGTGGAGTATTTAC
GGTAAACTGCCCACTTGGCAGTACATCAAGTGTATCATATGCCAAGTCCGCCCCCTATTGACGTCAATGA
CGGTAAATGGCCCGCCTGGCATTATGCCCAGTACATGACCTTACGGGACTTTCCTACTTGGCAGTACATC
TACGTATTAGTCATCGCTATTACCATGGTGATGCGGTTTTGGCAGTACACCAATGGGCGTGGATAGCGGT
TTGACTCACGGGGATTTCCAAGTCTCCACCCCATTGACGTCAATGGGAGTTTGTTTTGGCACCAAAATCA
ACGGGACTTTCCAAAATGTCGTAATAACCCCGCCCCGTTGACGCAAATGGGCGGTAGGCGTGTACGGTGG
GAGGTCTATATAAGCAGAGCTGGTTTAGTGAACCGTCAGATCACTAGAAGCTTTATTGCGGTAGTTTATC
ACAGTTAAATTGCTAACGCAGTCAGTGCTTCTGACACAACAGTCTCGAACTTAAGCTGCAGAAGTTGGTC
GTGAGGCACTGGGCAGGTAAGTATCAAGGTTACAAGACAGGTTTAAGGAGACCAATAGAAACTGGGCTTG
TCGAGACAGAGAAGACTCTTGCGTTTCTGATAGGCACCTATTGGTCTTACTGACATCCACTTTGCCTTTC
TCTCCACAGGTGTCCACTCCCAGTTCAATTACAGCTCTTAAGGCTAGAGTATTAATACGACTCACTATAG
GGCTAGCGATCGCCATGGAGGCGGCGGTCGCTGCTCCGCGTCCCCGGCTGCTCCTCCTCGTGCTGGCGGC
GGCGGCGGCGGCGGCGGCGGCGCTGCTCCCGGGGGCGACGGCGTTACAGTGTTTCTGCCACCTCTGTACA
AAAGACAATTTTACTTGTGTGACAGATGGGCTCTGCTTTGTCTCTGTCACAGAGACCACAGACAAAGTTA
TACACAACAGCATGTGTATAGCTGAAATTGACTTAATTCCTCGAGATAGGCCGTTTGTATGTGCACCCTC
TTCAAAAACTGGGTCTGTGACTACAACATATTGCTGCAATCAGGACCATTGCAATAAAATAGAACTTCCA
ACTACTGTAAAGTCATCACCTGGCCTTGGTCCTGTGGAACTGGCAGCTGTCATTGCTGGACCAGTGTGCT
TCGTCTGCATCTCACTCATGTTGATGGTCTATATCTGCCACAACCGCACTGTCATTCACCATCGAGTGCC
AAATGAAGAGGACCCTTCATTAGATCGCCCTTTTATTTCAGAGGGTACTACGTTGAAAGACTTAATTTAT
GATATGACAACGTCAGGTTCTGGCTCAGGTTTACCATTGCTTGTTCAGAGAACAATTGCGAGAACTATTG
TGTTACAAGAAAGCATTGGCAAAGGTCGATTTGGAGAAGTTTGGAGAGGAAAGTGGCGGGGAGAAGAAGT
TGCTGTTAAGATATTCTCCTCTAGAGAAGAACGTTCGTGGTTCCGTGAGGCAGAGATTTATCAAACTGTA
ATGTTACGTCATGAAAACATCCTGGGATTTATAGCAGCAGACAATAAAGACAATGGTACTTGGACTCAGC
TCTGGTTGGTGTCAGATTATCATGAGCATGGATCCCTTTTTGATTACTTAAACAGATACACAGTTACTGT
GGAAGGAATGATAAAACTTGCTCTGTCCACGGCGAGCGGTCTTGCCCATCTTCACATGGAGATTGTTGGT
ACCCAAGGAAAGCCAGCCATTGCTCATAGAGATTTGAAATCAAAGAATATCTTGGTAAAGAAGAATGGAA
CTTGCTGTATTGCAGACTTAGGACTGGCAGTAAGACATGATTCAGCCACAGATACCATTGATATTGCTCC
AAACCACAGAGTGGGAACAAAAAGGTACATGGCCCCTGAAGTTCTCGATGATTCCATAAATATGAAACAT
TTTGAATCCTTCAAACGTGCTGACATCTATGCAATGGGCTTAGTATTCTGGGAAATTGCTCGACGATGTT
CCATTGGTGGAATTCATGAAGATTACCAACTGCCTTATTATGATCTTGTACCTTCTGACCCATCAGTTGA
AGAAATGAGAAAAGTTGTTTGTGAACAGAAGTTAAGGCCAAATATCCCAAACAGATGGCAGAGCTGTGAA
GCCTTGAGAGTAATGGCTAAAATTATGAGAGAATGTTGGTATGCCAATGGAGCAGCTAGGCTTACAGCAT
TGCGGATTAAGAAAACATTATCGCAACTCAGTCAACAGGAAGGCATCAAAATGGTTTCTCTCGGCTCGAG
CGGCGTCTTCACACTCGAAGATTTCGTTGGGGACTGGCGACAGACAGCCGGCTACAACCTGGACCAAGTC
CTTGAACAGGGAGGTGTGTCCAGTTTGTTTCAGAATCTCGGGGTGTCCGTAACTCCGATCCAAAGGATTG
TCCTGAGCGGTGAAAATGGGCTGAAGATCGACATCCATGTCATCATCCCGTATGAAGGTCTGAGCGGCGA
CCAAATGGGCCAGATCGAAAAAATTTTTAAGGTGGTGTACCCTGTGGATGATCATCACTTTAAGGTGATC
CTGCACTATGGCACACTGGTAATCGACGGGGTTACGCCGAACATGATCGACTATTTCGGACGGCCGTATG
AAGGCATCGCCGTGTTCGACGGCAAAAAGATCACTGTAACAGGGACCCTGTGGAACGGCAACAAAATTAT
CGACGAGCGCCTGATCAACCCCGACGGCTCCCTGCTGTTCCGAGTAACCATCAACGGAGTGACCGGCTGG
CGGCTGTGCGAACGCATTCTGGCGTAAGGCCGCGACTCTAGAGTCGACCTGCAGGCATGCAAGCTGATCC
GGCTGCTAACAAAGCCCGAAAGGAAGCTGAGTTGGCTGCTGCCACCGCTGAGCAATAACTAGCATAACCC
CTTGGGGCGGCCGCTTCGAGCAGACATGATAAGATACATTGATGAGTTTGGACAAACCACAACTAGAATG
CAGTGAAAAAAATGCTTTATTTGTGAAATTTGTGATGCTATTGCTTTATTTGTAACCATTATAAGCTGCA
ATAAACAAGTTAACAACAACAATTGCATTCATTTTATGTTTCAGGTTCAGGGGGAGATGTGGGAGGTTTT
TTTAAGCAAGTAAAACCTCTACAAATGTGGTAAAATCGAATTTTAACAAAATATTAACGCTTACAATTTC
CTGATGCGGTATTTTCTCCTTACGCATCTGTGCGGTATTTCACACCGCATACGCGGATCTGCGCAGCACC
ATGGCCTGAAATAACCTCTGAAAGAGGAACTTGGTTAGGTACCTTCTGAGGCGGAAAGAACCAGCTGTGG
AATGTGTGTCAGTTAGGGTGTGGAAAGTCCCCAGGCTCCCCAGCAGGCAGAAGTATGCAAAGCATGCATC
TCAATTAGTCAGCAACCAGGTGTGGAAAGTCCCCAGGCTCCCCAGCAGGCAGAAGTATGCAAAGCATGCA
TCTCAATTAGTCAGCAACCATAGTCCCGCCCCTAACTCCGCCCATCCCGCCCCTAACTCCGCCCAGTTCC
GCCCATTCTCCGCCCCATGGCTGACTAATTTTTTTTATTTATGCAGAGGCCGAGGCCGCCTCGGCCTCTG
AGCTATTCCAGAAGTAGTGAGGAGGCTTTTTTGGAGGCCTAGGCTTTTGCAAAAAGCTTAATTAACTGTT
GACAATTAATCATCGGCATAGTATATCGGCATAGTATAATACGACAAGGTGAGGAACTAAACCCAGGAGG
CAGATCATGATTGAACAAGATGGATTGCACGCAGGTTCTCCGGCCGCTTGGGTGGAGAGGCTATTCGGCT
ATGACTGGGCACAACAGACAATCGGCTGCTCTGATGCCGCCGTGTTCCGGCTGTCAGCGCAGGGGCGCCC
GGTTCTTTTTGTCAAGACCGACCTGTCCGGTGCCCTGAATGAACTGCAGGACGAGGCAGCGCGGCTATCG
TGGCTGGCCACGACGGGCGTTCCTTGCGCAGCTGTGCTCGACGTTGTCACTGAAGCGGGAAGGGACTGGC
TGCTATTGGGCGAAGTGCCGGGGCAGGATCTCCTGTCATCTCACCTTGCTCCTGCCGAGAAAGTATCCAT
CATGGCTGATGCAATGCGGCGGCTGCATACGCTTGATCCGGCTACCTGCCCATTCGACCACCAAGCGAAA
CATCGCATCGAGCGAGCACGTACTCGGATGGAAGCCGGTCTTGTCGATCAGGATGATCTGGACGAAGAGC
ATCAGGGGCTCGCGCCAGCCGAACTGTTCGCCAGGCTCAAGGCGCGCATGCCCGACGGCGAGGATCTCGT
CGTGACCCATGGCGATGCCTGCTTGCCGAATATCATGGTGGAAAATGGCCGCTTTTCTGGATTCATCGAC
TGTGGCCGGCTGGGTGTGGCGGACCGCTATCAGGACATAGCGTTGGCTACCCGTGATATTGCTGAAGAGC
TTGGCGGCGAATGGGCTGACCGCTTCCTCGTGCTTTACGGTATCGCCGCTCCCGATTCGCAGCGCATCGC
CTTCTATCGCCTTCTTGACGAGTTCTTCTGAGCGGGACTCTGGGGTTCGAAATGACCGACCAAGCGACGC
CCAACCTGCCATCACGATGGCCGCAATAAAATATCTTTATTTTCATTACATCTGTGTGTTGGTTTTTTGT
GTGAATCGATAGCGATAAGGATCCGCTCATGCGATGATAAGCTGTCAAACATGAGAATTACAACTTATAT
CGTATGGGGCTGACTTCAGGTGCTACATTTGAAGAGATAAATTGCACTGAAATCTAGAAATATTTTATCT
GATTAATAAGATGATCTTCTTGAGATCGTTTTGGTCTGCGCGTAATCTCTTGCTCTGAAAACGAAAAAAC
CGCCTTGCAGGGCGGTTTTTCGAAGGTTCTCTGAGCTACCAACTCTTTGAACCGAGGTAACTGGCTTGGA
GGAGCGCAGTCACCAAAACTTGTCCTTTCAGTTTAGCCTTAACCGGCGCATGACTTCAAGACTAACTCCT
CTAAATCAATTACCAGTGGCTGCTGCCAGTGGTGCTTTTGCATGTCTTTCCGGGTTGGACTCAAGACGAT
AGTTACCGGATAAGGCGCAGCGGTCGGACTGAACGGGGGGTTCGTGCATACAGTCCAGCTTGGAGCGAAC
TGCCTACCCGGAACTGAGTGTCAGGCGTGGAATGAGACAAACGCGGCCATAACAGCGGAATGACACCGGT
AAACCGAAAGGCAGGAACAGGAGAGCGCACGAGGGAGCCGCCAGGGGGAAACGCCTGGTATCTTTATAGT
CCTGTCGGGTTTCGCCACCACTGATTTGAGCGTCAGATTTCGTGATGCTTGTCAGGGGGGCGGAGCCTAT
GGAAAAACGGCTTTGCCGCGGCCCTCTCACTTCCCTGTTAAGTATCTTCCTGGCATCTTCCAGGAAATCT
CCGCCCCGTTCGTAAGCCATTTCCGCTCGCCGCAGTCGAACGACCGAGCGTAGCGAGTCAGTGAGCGAGG
AAGCGGAATATATCCTGTATCACATATTCTGCTGACGCACCGGTGCAGCCTTTTTTCTCCTGCCACATGA
AGCACTTCACTGACACCCTCATCAGTGCCAACATAGTAAGCCAGTATACACTCCGCTAGCGCTGATGTCC
GGCGGTGCTTTTGCCGTTACGCACCACCCCGTCATGAGATTACGCGTTTTAGCGGTGCGTACAATTAAGG
GATTATGGTAAATCCACTTACTGTCTGCCCTCGTAGCCATCGAGATAAACCGCAGTACTCCGGCCACGAT
GCGTCCGGCGTAGAGGATCGAGATCT
